Addgene plasmid #132371: pGD250
Purpose: contains the sequence of mClover3 for C-term fusions in the pGGD000 backbone (GreenGate)
Depositing lab: Rüdiger Simon. Depositing organization: Heinrich-Heine-Universitaet Duesseldorf. Publication: Over the rainbow: A practical guide for fluorescent protein selection in plant FRET experiments. Denay G, Schultz P, Hansch S, Weidtkamp-Peters S, Simon R. Plant Direct. 2019 Dec 6;3(12):e00189. doi: 10.1002/pld3.189. eCollection 2019 Dec. PubMed 31844834.
Backbone
  Vector backbone: pGGD000
  Backbone size w/o insert (bp): 2682
  Total vector size (bp): 3435
  Vector type: GreenGate Entry plasmid
Growth in bacteria
  Bacterial resistance: Ampicillin, 100 μg/mL
  Growth temperature: 37°C
  Growth strain: DH5alpha
  Copy number: High Copy
Gene/Insert
  Gene/Insert name: linker-mClover3
  Insert size (bp): 753
Terms and licenses: Academic/Nonprofit Terms; Industry Terms: Not Available to Industry
Depositor comments: Please visit https://www.biorxiv.org/content/10.1101/734616v2 for bioRxiv preprint.
How to cite: pGD250 was a gift from Rüdiger Simon (Addgene plasmid # 132371 ; http://n2t.net/addgene:132371 ; RRID:Addgene_132371)
