[The description below was written by a language model from this plasmid's Addgene catalogue record and pLannotate feature annotations shown in this document.]
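Description:
pGD250 is a GreenGate entry plasmid of 3,435 bp built on the pGGD000 backbone, the module position used in the GreenGate modular cloning system for C-terminal tags. It carries a 753 bp linker-mClover3 insert, that is, the coding sequence of the bright green-yellow monomeric fluorescent protein mClover3 preceded by a short linker, so that it can be joined in frame to the 3' end of a gene of interest. In GreenGate, entry modules of this kind are combined with promoter, coding sequence, terminator and resistance modules by Golden Gate-type assembly into a plant transformation vector. The entry plasmid itself carries no plant promoter or terminator and is not an expression construct in its own right.

The plasmid is maintained in E. coli at high copy through a ColE1/pUC-type origin and is selected with ampicillin via the bla gene and its own promoter. The automated annotation labels the 720 bp fluorescent protein reading frame as mClover2, which most likely reflects the close sequence similarity between Clover variants in the annotation database; the catalogue entry identifies it as mClover3. The insert is flanked by SP6 and T7 phage promoters. Around these lie remnants of a standard cloning vector: a lac promoter and operator, a CAP binding site, and fragments of lacZα, lacI, bom and rop, none of which contribute to the module's intended function.

According to the record, the construct belongs to a set of fluorescent protein modules made for choosing suitable fluorophores for FRET experiments in plants, where mClover3 fusions can report on protein localisation and protein-protein interaction.
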