Features (pLannotate 1.2.2; 13 found; start..end, strand, type, name):
     15..45      +  promoter       lac promoter: promoter for the E. coli lac operon
     53..69      +  protein_bind   lac operator: The lac repressor binds to the lac operator to inhibit transcription in E. coli. This inhibition can be relieved by adding lactose or isopropyl-β-D-thiogalactopyranoside (IPTG). lac repressor encoded by lacI
     83..101     +  promoter       SP6 promoter: promoter for bacteriophage SP6 RNA polymerase
    152..871     +  CDS            mClover2: monomeric derivative of the bright green-yellow fluorescent protein Clover mammalian codon-optimized
    893..911     -  promoter       T7 promoter: promoter for bacteriophage T7 RNA polymerase
    913..1065    +  CDS            lacZα (fragment): LacZα fragment of β-galactosidase; lacZ fragment
   1071..1170    -  misc_feature   bom (fragment): basis of mobility region from pBR322
   1272..1307    -  CDS            rop (fragment): Rop protein, which maintains plasmids at low copy number; rop
   1402..1506    +  promoter       AmpR promoter: bla
   1507..2367    +  CDS            AmpR: β-lactamase; bla; confers resistance to ampicillin, carbenicillin, and related antibiotics
   2538..3126    +  rep_origin     ori: high-copy-number ColE1/pMB1/pBR322/pUC origin of replication
   3309..3401    +  CDS            lacI (fragment): lac repressor; lacI; The lac repressor binds to the lac operator to inhibit transcription in E. coli. This inhibition can be relieved by adding lactose or isopropyl-β-D-thiogalactopyranoside (IPTG).
   3414..3435    +  protein_bind   CAP binding site: CAP binding activates transcription in the presence of cAMP. E. coli catabolite activator protein
>Addgene plasmid #132371 | pGD250 | addgene full sequence | sequence record 258718 | Addgene NGS Result
TAGGCACCCCAGGCTTTACACTTTATGCTTCCGGCTCGTATGTTGTGTGGAATTGTGAGCGGATAACAAT
TTCACACGAGCTATTTAGGTGACACTATAGAAGTGAAGCTTGGTCTCATCAGGCAGCGGCTCTGGATCGG
CGGCCGCTGCAATGGTGAGCAAGGGCGAGGAGCTGTTCACCGGGGTGGTGCCCATCCTGGTCGAGCTGGA
CGGCGACGTAAACGGCCACAAGTTCAGCGTCCGCGGCGAGGGCGAGGGCGATGCCACCAACGGCAAGCTG
ACCCTGAAGTTCATCTGCACCACCGGCAAGCTGCCCGTGCCCTGGCCCACCCTCGTGACCACCTTCGGCT
ACGGCGTGGCCTGCTTCAGCCGCTACCCCGACCACATGAAGCAGCACGACTTCTTCAAGTCCGCCATGCC
CGAAGGCTACGTCCAGGAGCGCACCATCTCTTTCAAGGACGACGGTACCTACAAGACCCGCGCCGAGGTG
AAGTTCGAGGGCGACACCCTGGTGAACCGCATCGAGCTGAAGGGCATCGACTTCAAGGAGGACGGCAACA
TCCTGGGGCACAAGCTGGAGTACAACTTCAACAGCCACAACGTCTATATCACGGCCGACAAGCAGAAGAA
CGGCATCAAGGCTAACTTCAAGATCCGCCACAACGTTGAGGACGGCAGCGTGCAGCTCGCCGACCACTAC
CAGCAGAACACCCCCATCGGCGACGGCCCCGTGCTGCTGCCCGACAACCACTACCTGAGCCATCAGTCCG
CCCTGAGCAAAGACCCCAACGAGAAGCGCGATCACATGGTCCTGCTGGAGTTCGTGACCGCCGCCGGGAT
CACTCTCGGCATGGACGAGCTGTACAAGTAACTGCTGAGACCGAATTCTCGCCCTATAGTGAGTCGTATT
ACCTGGCCGTCGTTTTACAACGTCGTGACTGGGAAAACCCTGGCGTTACCCAACTTAATCGCCTTGCAGC
ACATCCCCCTTTCGCCAGCTGGCGTAATAGCGAAGAGGCCCGCACCGATCGCCCTTCCCAACAGTTGCGC
AGCCTGAATGGCGAATGGCGCCTGATGCGGTATTTTCTCCTTACGCATCTGTGCGGTATTTCACACCGCA
TATGGTGCACTCTCAGTACAATCTGCTCTGATGCCGCATAGTTAAGCCAGCCCCGACACCCGCCAACACC
CGCTGACGCGCCCTGACGGGCTTGTCTGCTCCCGGCATCCGCTTACAGACAAGCTGTGACCGTCTCCGGG
AGCTGCATGTGTCAGAGGTTTTCACCGTCATCACCGAAACGCGCGAGACGAAAGGGCCTCGTGATACGCC
TATTTTTATAGGTTAATGTCATGATAATAATGGTTTCTTAGACGTCAGGTGGCACTTTTCGGGGAAATGT
GCGCGGAACCCCTATTTGTTTATTTTTCTAAATACATTCAAATATGTATCCGCTCATGAGACAATAACCC
TGATAAATGCTTCAATAATATTGAAAAAGGAAGAGTATGAGTATTCAACATTTCCGTGTCGCCCTTATTC
CCTTTTTTGCGGCATTTTGCCTTCCTGTTTTTGCTCACCCAGAAACGCTGGTGAAAGTAAAAGATGCTGA
AGATCAGTTGGGTGCACGAGTGGGTTACATCGAACTGGATCTCAACAGCGGTAAGATCCTTGAGAGTTTT
CGCCCCGAAGAACGTTTTCCAATGATGAGCACTTTTAAAGTTCTGCTATGTGGCGCGGTATTATCCCGTA
TTGACGCCGGGCAAGAGCAACTCGGTCGCCGCATACACTATTCTCAGAATGACTTGGTTGAGTACTCACC
AGTCACAGAAAAGCATCTTACGGATGGCATGACAGTAAGAGAATTATGCAGTGCTGCCATAACCATGAGT
GATAACACTGCGGCCAACTTACTTCTGACAACGATCGGAGGACCGAAGGAGCTAACCGCTTTTTTGCACA
ACATGGGGGATCATGTAACTCGCCTTGATCGTTGGGAACCGGAGCTGAATGAAGCCATACCAAACGACGA
GCGTGACACCACGATGCCTGTAGCAATGGCAACAACGTTGCGCAAACTATTAACTGGCGAACTACTTACT
CTAGCTTCCCGGCAACAATTAATAGACTGGATGGAGGCGGATAAAGTTGCAGGACCACTTCTGCGCTCGG
CCCTTCCGGCTGGCTGGTTTATTGCTGATAAATCTGGAGCCGGTGAGCGTGGCTCTCGAGGTATCATTGC
AGCACTGGGGCCAGATGGTAAGCCCTCCCGTATCGTAGTTATCTACACGACGGGGAGTCAGGCAACTATG
GATGAACGAAATAGACAGATCGCTGAGATAGGTGCCTCACTGATTAAGCATTGGTAACTGTCAGACCAAG
TTTACTCATATATACTTTAGATTGATTTAAAACTTCATTTTTAATTTAAAAGGATCTAGGTGAAGATCCT
TTTTGATAATCTCATGACCAAAATCCCTTAACGTGAGTTTTCGTTCCACTGAGCGTCAGACCCCGTAGAA
AAGATCAAAGGATCTTCTTGAGATCCTTTTTTTCTGCGCGTAATCTGCTGCTTGCAAACAAAAAAACCAC
CGCTACCAGCGGTGGTTTGTTTGCCGGATCAAGAGCTACCAACTCTTTTTCCGAAGGTAACTGGCTTCAG
CAGAGCGCAGATACCAAATACTGTTCTTCTAGTGTAGCCGTAGTTAGGCCACCACTTCAAGAACTCTGTA
GCACCGCCTACATACCTCGCTCTGCTAATCCTGTTACCAGTGGCTGCTGCCAGTGGCGATAAGTCGTGTC
TTACCGGGTTGGACTCAAGACGATAGTTACCGGATAAGGCGCAGCGGTCGGGCTGAACGGGGGGTTCGTG
CACACAGCCCAGCTTGGAGCGAACGACCTACACCGAACTGAGATACCTACAGCGTGAGCTATGAGAAAGC
GCCACGCTTCCCGAAGGGAGAAAGGCGGACAGGTATCCGGTAAGCGGCAGGGTCGGAACAGGAGAGCGCA
CGAGGGAGCTTCCAGGGGGAAACGCCTGGTATCTTTATAGTCCTGTCGGGTTTCGCCACCTCTGACTTGA
GCGTCGATTTTTGTGATGCTCGTCAGGGGGGCGGAGCCTATGGAAAAACGCCAGCAACGCGGCCTTTTTA
CGGTTCCTGGCCTTTTGCTGGCCTTTTGCTCACATGTTCTTTCCTGCGTTATCCCCTGATTCTGTGGATA
ACCGTATTACCGCCTTTGAGTGAGCTGATACCGCTCGCCGCAGCCGAACGACCGAGCGCAGCGAGTCAGT
GAGCGAGGAAGCGGAAGAGCGCCCAATACGCAAACCGCCTCTCCCCGCGCGTTGGCCGATTCATTAATGC
AGCTGGCACGACAGGTTTCCCGACTGGAAAGCGGGCAGTGAGCGCAACGCAATTAATGTGAGTTAGCTCA
CTCAT
